Addgene plasmid #136201: pCDNA4.TO-ORF40-2xCSTREP
Purpose: Expresses C-terminally strep tagged Kaposi's Sarcoma Associated Herpesvirus (KSHV) ORF40
Depositing lab: Britt Glaunsinger. Depositing organization: University of California, Berkeley. Publication: Global mapping of herpesvirus-host protein complexes reveals a transcription strategy for late genes. Davis ZH, Verschueren E, Jang GM, Kleffman K, Johnson JR, Park J, Von Dollen J, Maher MC, Johnson T, Newton W, Jager S, Shales M, Horner J, Hernandez RD, Krogan NJ, Glaunsinger BA. Mol Cell. 2015 Jan 22;57(2):349-60. doi: 10.1016/j.molcel.2014.11.026. Epub 2014 Dec 24. PubMed 25544563.
Backbone
  Vector backbone: pCDNA4.TO
  Backbone manufacturer: Invitrogen
  Vector type: Mammalian Expression
  Selectable markers: Zeocin
Growth in bacteria
  Bacterial resistance: Ampicillin, 100 μg/mL
  Growth temperature: 37°C
  Growth strain: DH5alpha
  Copy number: High Copy
Gene/Insert
  Gene/Insert name: ORF40
  Species: Kaposi's sarcoma-associated herpesvirus (KSHV)
  Promoter: CMV
  Cloning method: Restriction Enzyme; 5′ cloning site Unknown (unknown if destroyed)
  Sequencing primers: 5′ CGCAAATGGGCGGTAGGCGTG; 3′ TAGAAGGCACAGTCGAGGCT
Resource information
  A portion of this plasmid was derived from a plasmid made by: cDNA of reactivated TREx BCBL-1-RTA cells
Terms and licenses: Academic/Nonprofit Terms; Industry Terms: Not Available to Industry
How to cite: pCDNA4.TO-ORF40-2xCSTREP was a gift from Britt Glaunsinger (Addgene plasmid # 136201 ; http://n2t.net/addgene:136201 ; RRID:Addgene_136201)
