[The description below was written by a language model from this plasmid's Addgene catalogue record and pLannotate feature annotations shown in this document.]
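Description:
pCDNA4.TO-ORF40-2xCSTREP is a mammalian expression plasmid built on the Invitrogen pCDNA4.TO backbone that produces ORF40 of Kaposi's sarcoma-associated herpesvirus (KSHV) with a C-terminal Strep tag (the name implies a tandem, two-copy version). The full sequence record is 6,527 nt. In bacteria it replicates from a high-copy ColE1/pUC-type origin and is selected with ampicillin through the bla gene and its own promoter. An f1 phage origin is also present, along with small lac promoter/operator remnants typical of the backbone.

The ORF40 coding sequence, amplified from cDNA of reactivated TREx BCBL-1-RTA cells, sits downstream of the human CMV immediate-early enhancer and promoter and is terminated by the bovine growth hormone polyadenylation signal. Short tet operator matches immediately after the CMV promoter (annotated as PLtetO-1 and TRE3GV fragments) reflect the tetracycline-operator arrangement of the "TO" backbone. In cells expressing the Tet repressor, transcription is held off until tetracycline or doxycycline is added, whereas in cells lacking the repressor the promoter is constitutive. The insert is annotated by homology as the primase-associated factor of the herpesvirus helicase/primase complex, a subunit with no known catalytic activity of its own. The Strep tag itself was not picked up as a separate feature, though unannotated sequence lies between the ORF40 match and the poly(A) signal. A second cassette, with SV40 early and bacterial EM7 promoters driving the Sh ble gene followed by an SV40 poly(A) signal, confers Zeocin resistance for selecting stable mammalian lines.

The associated publication maps herpesvirus–host protein complexes, which suggests use of the tagged protein for Strep affinity purification and identification of interacting partners.
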