Features (pLannotate 1.2.2; 22 found; start..end, strand, type, name):
     28..80      -  misc_feature   bom (fragment): basis of mobility region from pBR322
    235..614     +  enhancer       CMV enhancer: human cytomegalovirus immediate early enhancer
    615..818     +  promoter       CMV promoter: human cytomegalovirus (CMV) immediate early promoter
    820..839     +  promoter       PLtetO-1 promoter (fragment): modified phage lambda PL promoter with tet operator sites (Lutz and Bujard, 1997)
    841..860     +  promoter       PLtetO-1 promoter (fragment): modified phage lambda PL promoter with tet operator sites (Lutz and Bujard, 1997)
    868..901     +  promoter       TRE3GV promoter (fragment): 3rd-generation Tet-responsive promoter that can be activated by binding of Tet-On® 3G, optimized for retroviral and lentiviral vectors
   1025..2374    +  CDS            ORF40 (fragment): HEPA_HHV8P - Protein inferred from homology: Swiss-Prot protein existence level 3. Component of the helicase/primase complex. Unwinds the DNA at the replication forks and generates single-stranded DNA for both leading and lagging strand synthesis. The primase synthesizes short RNA primers on the lagging strand that the polymerase presumably elongates using dNTPs. The primase-associated factor has no known catalytic activity in the complex and may serve to facilitate the formation of the replisome by directly interacting with the origin-binding protein and the polymerase. From Human herpesvirus
   2541..2765    +  polyA_signal   bGH poly(A) signal: bovine growth hormone polyadenylation signal
   2769..2790    +  promoter       SV40 promoter (fragment): SV40 enhancer and early promoter
   2811..3239    +  rep_origin     f1 ori (sequence partly withheld): f1 bacteriophage origin of replication; arrow indicates direction of (+) strand synthesis
   3253..3582    +  promoter       SV40 promoter: SV40 enhancer and early promoter
   3630..3677    +  promoter       EM7 promoter: synthetic bacterial promoter&nbsp
   3696..4070    +  CDS            BleoR: antibiotic-binding protein; Sh ble from Streptoalloteichus hindustanus; confers resistance to bleomycin, phleomycin, and Zeocin™
   4080..4205    +  CDS            ble (fragment): BLE_KLEPN - Experimental evidence at protein level: Swiss-Prot protein existence level 1. Binding protein with a strong affinity to the bleomycin family of antibiotics. Binds to CL990; an antimitotic-antibiotic compound. From Klebsiella pneumoniae.
   4200..4321    +  polyA_signal   SV40 poly(A) signal: SV40 polyadenylation signal
   4394..4410    -  protein_bind   lac operator: The lac repressor binds to the lac operator to inhibit transcription in E. coli. This inhibition can be relieved by adding lactose or isopropyl-β-D-thiogalactopyranoside (IPTG). lac repressor encoded by lacI
   4418..4448    -  promoter       lac promoter: promoter for the E. coli lac operon
   4463..4484    -  protein_bind   CAP binding site: CAP binding activates transcription in the presence of cAMP. E. coli catabolite activator protein
   4497..4589    -  CDS            lacI (fragment): lac repressor; lacI; The lac repressor binds to the lac operator to inhibit transcription in E. coli. This inhibition can be relieved by adding lactose or isopropyl-β-D-thiogalactopyranoside (IPTG).
   4772..5360    -  rep_origin     ori: high-copy-number ColE1/pMB1/pBR322/pUC origin of replication
   5531..6391    -  CDS            AmpR: β-lactamase; bla; confers resistance to ampicillin, carbenicillin, and related antibiotics
   6392..6496    -  promoter       AmpR promoter: bla
>Addgene plasmid #136201 | pCDNA4.TO-ORF40-2xCSTREP | addgene full sequence | sequence record 291867 | Addgene NGS Result
GACGGATCGGGAGATCTCCCGATCCCCTATGGTGCACTCTCAGTACAATCTGCTCTGATGCCGCATAGTT
AAGCCAGTATCTGCTCCCTGCTTGTGTGTTGGAGGTCGCTGAGTAGTGCGCGAGCAAAATTTAAGCTACA
ACAAGGCAAGGCTTGACCGACAATTGCATGAAGAATCTGCTTAGGGTTAGGCGTTTTGCGCTGCTTCGCG
ATGTACGGGCCAGATATACGCGTTGACATTGATTATTGACTAGTTATTAATAGTAATCAATTACGGGGTC
ATTAGTTCATAGCCCATATATGGAGTTCCGCGTTACATAACTTACGGTAAATGGCCCGCCTGGCTGACCG
CCCAACGACCCCCGCCCATTGACGTCAATAATGACGTATGTTCCCATAGTAACGCCAATAGGGACTTTCC
ATTGACGTCAATGGGTGGAGTATTTACGGTAAACTGCCCACTTGGCAGTACATCAAGTGTATCATATGCC
AAGTACGCCCCCTATTGACGTCAATGACGGTAAATGGCCCGCCTGGCATTATGCCCAGTACATGACCTTA
TGGGACTTTCCTACTTGGCAGTACATCTACGTATTAGTCATCGCTATTACCATGGTGATGCGGTTTTGGC
AGTACATCAATGGGCGTGGATAGCGGTTTGACTCACGGGGATTTCCAAGTCTCCACCCCATTGACGTCAA
TGGGAGTTTGTTTTGGCACCAAAATCAACGGGACTTTCCAAAATGTCGTAACAACTCCGCCCCATTGACG
CAAATGGGCGGTAGGCGTGTACGGTGGGAGGTCTATATAAGCAGAGCTCTCCCTATCAGTGATAGAGATC
TCCCTATCAGTGATAGAGATCGTCGACGAGCTCGTTTAGTGAACCGTCAGATCGCCTGGAGACGCCATCC
ACGCTGTTTTGACCTCCATAGAAGACACCGGGACCGATCCAGCCTCCGGACTCTAGCGTTTAAACTTAAG
CTTGGTACCGAGCTCGGATCCACTAGTCCAGTGTGGTGGAATTCATGGCAACGAGCGAAGAAACGGCGGC
CGGTTATGTCATCGGTGTCTACTTTCACAGCGTTCACGTCCACTGCCGCATTATTGTCTGGCAGGTTAAT
TTTCTACCCCTGGACCCAAACGACGGGGAGACTGAATGCTACTTTGTGGTGGACACGCTGACGAAAGAGG
CGATGGAGCGCATGCCCGAAATCCAGGAATGCGTCCCGTCTATTACTGAACACGCCCGTGACCTGGCGAT
CTGGGAGTTGGCGCTGCGACTGCAGAATCAGACGATCGTCAAGGCCGTCCGGACAGCGTCGCTTCCGGTG
GTTCTAATTATGACTGTGGGTCGCATAGTGAATGATGTGATTCCCTGCCCCAACGTCAGAACACCCAGAC
CACTAGCCTGTGCTTACCTACACTGTGAGGCGACGGTGACCTTTGAGGTCCCACTAACCGGGCCCGCGGC
GTCCACCGGAACGTGGCACAGCTCTATCTATAGGGAATGTGCGATCTCGGCTATCGAGATATGCTTGAAG
ACCAGTCGAGGCATATACTCCTGCCAGTCGAACGAGGCCCCTGAGGCCAAGAGGGAAAAGCGAGGTTTAG
ACATATCAGATGTGTTTGTCTGTCTCACGTATGATATCCCTATCGCAGGGCGGGTCCTTTCTCTGCTGGT
GCCCCACGCGCCCGCTTTTCACGTCTTATGGATCAATGAGGACAGCAAGTGGAACGGGGCAGCCGTCGAA
TTTTTCAGAGCCCTACACCATAAGCTGTTCAGTGAACGCAATGGTATACCCCCTCTGTGGTTGTACGTGT
TCCCGGGAGCTGTGGAAGAGGGCACAGCCTTTGCGCCATTACTTCCCGCATTCCCTTGCATACCTTTGCG
GTATGGGTCGCCTACCTCTCTGGACAGGGCGTCCGTGCAGTGGGACCTATTTGAACCGCACATCCTGACC
CACTTTGACGGGATAAAGCGAACTTCTTTGGCAGATACAGTGTTTGGGTACGACTCCCTGGCCATTTCAA
GGGAATGTGAAGATCAGTATGTGTGGCCCACGCCTGTCACTGACATTAATATTAATTTGTGCACGGATAG
TGACACTATGGCCATCGTTAGAGAACCATCCGGTCTGGTGGCCGTGAATCTAGAAGCCCTGTTGCGCACC
GACTCCGTATTATCGCGGGTCTCGTCCATTGTCTCACTCGATACGCTCTTGGACCTTTCCACCCCGGAGT
GCCGTAGGAGCGTGGAGCTTAGATACAACTCACTTTTGTCGACTGTATTATCATGGTCCACCTCTAGGGG
TCACAAATGGGCCGCAATCGTGAAGTGGAATTTATTTTTCCTCGTCCAAGCTTTGGAGCCTGAGGTGAGA
CCTACTGTCCCTGCTGGAGGGCGGCCGCTCGAGGGAGGCGGTGGATGGAGCCACCCCCAGTTCGAGAAGG
GCGGCGGCAGCGGCGGCGGCAGCGGCGGCGGCAGCTGGAGCCACCCCCAGTTCGAGAAGGGGCCCGTTTA
AACCCGCTGATCAGCCTCGACTGTGCCTTCTAGTTGCCAGCCATCTGTTGTTTGCCCCTCCCCCGTGCCT
TCCTTGACCCTGGAAGGTGCCACTCCCACTGTCCTTTCCTAATAAAATGAGGAAATTGCATCGCATTGTC
TGAGTAGGTGTCATTCTATTCTGGGGGGTGGGGTGGGGCAGGACAGCAAGGGGGAGGATTGGGAAGACAA
TAGCAGGCATGCTGGGGATGCGGTGGGCTCTATGGCTTCTGAGGCGGAAAGAACCAGCTGGGGCTCTAGG
GGGTATCCCC
[124 nt withheld, positions 2811-2934]
C
[91 nt withheld, positions 2936-3026]
A
[49 nt withheld, positions 3028-3076]
CCTTTGACGTTGGAGTCCACGTTCTTT
[37 nt withheld, positions 3104-3140]
ACCCTATCTCGGTCTATTCTTTTGATTTATAAGGGATTTTGCCGATTTCGGCCTATTGGTTAAAAAATGA
GCTGATTTAACAAAAATTTAACGCGAATTAATTCTGTGGAATGTGTGTCAGTTAGGGTGTGGAAAGTCCC
CAGGCTCCCCAGCAGGCAGAAGTATGCAAAGCATGCATCTCAATTAGTCAGCAACCAGGTGTGGAAAGTC
CCCAGGCTCCCCAGCAGGCAGAAGTATGCAAAGCATGCATCTCAATTAGTCAGCAACCATAGTCCCGCCC
CTAACTCCGCCCATCCCGCCCCTAACTCCGCCCAGTTCCGCCCATTCTCCGCCCCATGGCTGACTAATTT
TTTTTATTTATGCAGAGGCCGAGGCCGCCTCTGCCTCTGAGCTATTCCAGAAGTAGTGAGGAGGCTTTTT
TGGAGGCCTAGGCTTTTGCAAAAAGCTCCCGGGAGCTTGTATATCCATTTTCGGATCTGATCAGCACGTG
TTGACAATTAATCATCGGCATAGTATATCGGCATAGTATAATACGACAAGGTGAGGAACTAAACCATGGC
CAAGTTGACCAGTGCCGTTCCGGTGCTCACCGCGCGCGACGTCGCCGGAGCGGTCGAGTTCTGGACCGAC
CGGCTCGGGTTCTCCCGGGACTTCGTGGAGGACGACTTCGCCGGTGTGGTCCGGGACGACGTGACCCTGT
TCATCAGCGCGGTCCAGGACCAGGTGGTGCCGGACAACACCCTGGCCTGGGTGTGGGTGCGCGGCCTGGA
CGAGCTGTACGCCGAGTGGTCGGAGGTCGTGTCCACGAACTTCCGGGACGCCTCCGGGCCGGCCATGACC
GAGATCGGCGAGCAGCCGTGGGGGCGGGAGTTCGCCCTGCGCGACCCGGCCGGCAACTGCGTGCACTTCG
TGGCCGAGGAGCAGGACTGACACGTGCTACGAGATTTCGATTCCACCGCCGCCTTCTATGAAAGGTTGGG
CTTCGGAATCGTTTTCCGGGACGCCGGCTGGATGATCCTCCAGCGCGGGGATCTCATGCTGGAGTTCTTC
GCCCACCCCAACTTGTTTATTGCAGCTTATAATGGTTACAAATAAAGCAATAGCATCACAAATTTCACAA
ATAAAGCATTTTTTTCACTGCATTCTAGTTGTGGTTTGTCCAAACTCATCAATGTATCTTATCATGTCTG
TATACCGTCGACCTCTAGCTAGAGCTTGGCGTAATCATGGTCATAGCTGTTTCCTGTGTGAAATTGTTAT
CCGCTCACAATTCCACACAACATACGAGCCGGAAGCATAAAGTGTAAAGCCTGGGGTGCCTAATGAGTGA
GCTAACTCACATTAATTGCGTTGCGCTCACTGCCCGCTTTCCAGTCGGGAAACCTGTCGTGCCAGCTGCA
TTAATGAATCGGCCAACGCGCGGGGAGAGGCGGTTTGCGTATTGGGCGCTCTTCCGCTTCCTCGCTCACT
GACTCGCTGCGCTCGGTCGTTCGGCTGCGGCGAGCGGTATCAGCTCACTCAAAGGCGGTAATACGGTTAT
CCACAGAATCAGGGGATAACGCAGGAAAGAACATGTGAGCAAAAGGCCAGCAAAAGGCCAGGAACCGTAA
AAAGGCCGCGTTGCTGGCGTTTTTCCATAGGCTCCGCCCCCCTGACGAGCATCACAAAAATCGACGCTCA
AGTCAGAGGTGGCGAAACCCGACAGGACTATAAAGATACCAGGCGTTTCCCCCTGGAAGCTCCCTCGTGC
GCTCTCCTGTTCCGACCCTGCCGCTTACCGGATACCTGTCCGCCTTTCTCCCTTCGGGAAGCGTGGCGCT
TTCTCATAGCTCACGCTGTAGGTATCTCAGTTCGGTGTAGGTCGTTCGCTCCAAGCTGGGCTGTGTGCAC
GAACCCCCCGTTCAGCCCGACCGCTGCGCCTTATCCGGTAACTATCGTCTTGAGTCCAACCCGGTAAGAC
ACGACTTATCGCCACTGGCAGCAGCCACTGGTAACAGGATTAGCAGAGCGAGGTATGTAGGCGGTGCTAC
AGAGTTCTTGAAGTGGTGGCCTAACTACGGCTACACTAGAAGAACAGTATTTGGTATCTGCGCTCTGCTG
AAGCCAGTTACCTTCGGAAAAAGAGTTGGTAGCTCTTGATCCGGCAAACAAACCACCGCTGGTAGCGGTG
GTTTTTTTGTTTGCAAGCAGCAGATTACGCGCAGAAAAAAAGGATCTCAAGAAGATCCTTTGATCTTTTC
TACGGGGTCTGACGCTCAGTGGAACGAAAACTCACGTTAAGGGATTTTGGTCATGAGATTATCAAAAAGG
ATCTTCACCTAGATCCTTTTAAATTAAAAATGAAGTTTTAAATCAATCTAAAGTATATATGAGTAAACTT
GGTCTGACAGTTACCAATGCTTAATCAGTGAGGCACCTATCTCAGCGATCTGTCTATTTCGTTCATCCAT
AGTTGCCTGACTCCCCGTCGTGTAGATAACTACGATACGGGAGGGCTTACCATCTGGCCCCAGTGCTGCA
ATGATACCGCGAGACCCACGCTCACCGGCTCCAGATTTATCAGCAATAAACCAGCCAGCCGGAAGGGCCG
AGCGCAGAAGTGGTCCTGCAACTTTATCCGCCTCCATCCAGTCTATTAATTGTTGCCGGGAAGCTAGAGT
AAGTAGTTCGCCAGTTAATAGTTTGCGCAACGTTGTTGCCATTGCTACAGGCATCGTGGTGTCACGCTCG
TCGTTTGGTATGGCTTCATTCAGCTCCGGTTCCCAACGATCAAGGCGAGTTACATGATCCCCCATGTTGT
GCAAAAAAGCGGTTAGCTCCTTCGGTCCTCCGATCGTTGTCAGAAGTAAGTTGGCCGCAGTGTTATCACT
CATGGTTATGGCAGCACTGCATAATTCTCTTACTGTCATGCCATCCGTAAGATGCTTTTCTGTGACTGGT
GAGTACTCAACCAAGTCATTCTGAGAATAGTGTATGCGGCGACCGAGTTGCTCTTGCCCGGCGTCAATAC
GGGATAATACCGCGCCACATAGCAGAACTTTAAAAGTGCTCATCATTGGAAAACGTTCTTCGGGGCGAAA
ACTCTCAAGGATCTTACCGCTGTTGAGATCCAGTTCGATGTAACCCACTCGTGCACCCAACTGATCTTCA
GCATCTTTTACTTTCACCAGCGTTTCTGGGTGAGCAAAAACAGGAAGGCAAAATGCCGCAAAAAAGGGAA
TAAGGGCGACACGGAAATGTTGAATACTCATACTCTTCCTTTTTCAATATTATTGAAGCATTTATCAGGG
TTATTGTCTCATGAGCGGATACATATTTGAATGTATTTAGAAAAATAAACAAATAGGGGTTCCGCGCACA
TTTCCCCGAAAAGTGCCACCTGACGTC
